Addgene plasmid #158265: pLKO_NWS.VSVg.C_NGFR
Purpose: Protein Barcode (Pro-Code) for vector/cell tracking. Contains U6 trRNA cassette for sgRNA cloning. Enables phenotypic CRISPR screens at a single cell resolution (using cytometry).
Depositing lab: Brian Brown. Depositing organization: Icahn School of Medicine at Mount Sinai. Publication: Protein Barcodes Enable High-Dimensional Single-Cell CRISPR Screens. Wroblewska A, Dhainaut M, Ben-Zvi B, Rose SA, Park ES, Amir ED, Bektesevic A, Baccarini A, Merad M, Rahman AH, Brown BD. Cell. 2018 Nov 1;175(4):1141-1155.e16. doi: 10.1016/j.cell.2018.09.022. Epub 2018 Oct 18. PubMed 30343902.
Backbone
  Vector backbone: pLKO
  Backbone size w/o insert (bp): 9000
  Vector type: Lentiviral, CRISPR
Growth in bacteria
  Bacterial resistance: Ampicillin, 100 μg/mL
  Growth temperature: 37°C
  Growth strain: NEB Stable
  Copy number: High Copy
Gene/Insert
  Gene/Insert name: Pro-Code Tagged human dNGFR
  Species: H. sapiens (human)
  Insert size (bp): 1000
  Mutation: Truncation of the signaling domain
  Entrez Gene: NGFR (a.k.a. CD271, Gp80-LNGFR, TNFRSF16, p75(NTR), p75NTR)
  Promoter: EF1a
  Tag / fusion protein: NWS.VSVg.C (N terminal on insert)
  Cloning method: Restriction Enzyme; 5′ cloning site Unknown (unknown if destroyed)
  Sequencing primers: 5′ cctttttgagtttggatcttggttcat
Terms and licenses: Academic/Nonprofit Terms; Industry Terms: Not Available to Industry
How to cite: pLKO_NWS.VSVg.C_NGFR was a gift from Brian Brown (Addgene plasmid # 158265 ; http://n2t.net/addgene:158265 ; RRID:Addgene_158265)
