[The description below was written by a language model from this plasmid's Addgene catalogue record and pLannotate feature annotations shown in this document.]
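Description:
pLKO_NWS.VSVg.C_NGFR is a lentiviral CRISPR vector built on the pLKO backbone that pairs an sgRNA expression cassette with a protein barcode ("Pro-Code") reporter. In bacteria it is maintained by a high-copy ColE1/pUC-type origin and selected through the β-lactamase (AmpR) gene. An f1 origin, an SV40 origin and residual lac and T7/T3 elements are also annotated in the plasmid backbone. The viral genome is transcribed from an RSV promoter fused to a truncated HIV-1 5' LTR, followed by the Ψ packaging signal with a partial gag fragment, the Rev response element and the cPPT/CTS. It ends in a second truncated LTR with an SV40 polyadenylation signal downstream. This layout is typical of third-generation transfer vectors that rely on packaging functions supplied in trans.

Two expression units sit inside the provirus. A human U6 RNA polymerase III promoter lies upstream of the Streptococcus pyogenes Cas9 guide RNA scaffold, giving a site for cloning an sgRNA of choice. The record lists no Cas9 coding sequence, so the nuclease must come from another source. Downstream, the EF-1α promoter drives human NGFR with its signalling domain truncated (dNGFR). This serves as an inert cell-surface scaffold carrying an N-terminal combination of three epitope tags, NWS, VSVg and C, and a WPRE follows to enhance transcript expression. The tags are not annotated separately in the feature table.

The particular epitope combination acts as a barcode detectable with antibodies, so each sgRNA can be linked to a distinct Pro-Code. This supports vector and cell tracking and pooled phenotypic CRISPR screens read out at single-cell resolution by cytometry.
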