Features (pLannotate 1.2.2; 29 found; start..end, strand, type, name):
     50..290     +  promoter       U6 promoter: RNA polymerase III promoter for human U6 snRNA
    317..392     +  misc_RNA       gRNA scaffold: guide RNA scaffold for the Streptococcus pyogenes CRISPR/Cas9 system
    440..557     +  misc_feature   cPPT/CTS: central polypurine tract and central termination sequence of HIV-1
    624..690     +  CDS            small t antigen (fragment): SV40 (simian virus 40) small t antigen
    697..1875    +  promoter       EF-1α promoter: strong constitutive promoter for human elongation factor EF-1α
   1892..1917    +  misc_feature   MCS (fragment): multiple cloning site
   1930..2889    +  CDS            NGFR (fragment): TNR16_HUMAN - Also known as TNFRSF16. Experimental evidence at protein level: Swiss-Prot protein existence level 1. Low affinity receptor which can bind to NGF, BDNF, NTF3, and NTF4. Forms a heterodimeric receptor with SORCS2 that binds the precursor forms of NGF, BDNF and NTF3 with high affinity, and has much lower affinity for mature NGF and BDNF (PubMed:24908487). Plays an important role in differentiation and survival of specific neuronal populations during development (By similarity). Can mediate cell survival as well as cell death of neural cells. Plays a role in the inactivation of RHOA
   2920..3508    +  misc_feature   WPRE: woodchuck hepatitis virus posttranscriptional regulatory element
   3513..3650    +  CDS            nef (fragment): NEF_HV1LA - Experimental evidence at protein level: Swiss-Prot protein existence level 1. Extracellular Nef protein targets CD4(+) T-lymphocytes for apoptosis by interacting with CXCR4 surface receptors. From Human immunodeficiency virus type 1 group M subtype B (isolate Lai) (HIV-1).
   3636..3816    +  LTR            5' LTR (truncated): truncated 5' long terminal repeat (LTR) from HIV-1
   3888..4009    +  polyA_signal   SV40 poly(A) signal: SV40 polyadenylation signal
   4049..4184    +  rep_origin     SV40 ori: SV40 origin of replication
   4205..4223    -  promoter       T7 promoter: promoter for bacteriophage T7 RNA polymerase
   4231..4386    +  CDS            lacZα (fragment): LacZα fragment of β-galactosidase; lacZ fragment
   4391..4819    +  rep_origin     f1 ori (sequence partly withheld): f1 bacteriophage origin of replication; arrow indicates direction of (+) strand synthesis
   4872..4976    +  promoter       AmpR promoter: bla
   4977..5837    +  CDS            AmpR: β-lactamase; bla; confers resistance to ampicillin, carbenicillin, and related antibiotics
   6008..6596    +  rep_origin     ori: high-copy-number ColE1/pMB1/pBR322/pUC origin of replication
   6779..6871    +  CDS            lacI (fragment): lac repressor; lacI; The lac repressor binds to the lac operator to inhibit transcription in E. coli. This inhibition can be relieved by adding lactose or isopropyl-β-D-thiogalactopyranoside (IPTG).
   6884..6905    +  protein_bind   CAP binding site: CAP binding activates transcription in the presence of cAMP. E. coli catabolite activator protein
   6920..6950    +  promoter       lac promoter: promoter for the E. coli lac operon
   6958..6974    +  protein_bind   lac operator: The lac repressor binds to the lac operator to inhibit transcription in E. coli. This inhibition can be relieved by adding lactose or isopropyl-β-D-thiogalactopyranoside (IPTG). lac repressor encoded by lacI
   7019..7037    +  promoter       T3 promoter: promoter for bacteriophage T3 RNA polymerase
   7065..7291    +  promoter       RSV promoter: Rous sarcoma virus enhancer/promoter
   7292..7472    +  LTR            5' LTR (truncated): truncated 5' long terminal repeat (LTR) from HIV-1
   7519..7644    +  misc_feature   HIV-1 Ψ: packaging signal of human immunodeficiency virus type 1
   7628..7991    +  CDS            HIV-1 gag (fragment): gag protein from human immunodeficiency virus 1; gag
   8137..8370    +  misc_feature   RRE: The Rev response element (RRE) of HIV-1 allows for Rev-dependent mRNA export from the nucleus to the cytoplasm.
   8747..8847    +  CDS            Rev (fragment): human immunodeficiency virus 1 (HIV-1) Rev protein; rev; enhances nuclear export of unspliced and incompletely spliced viral mRNAs
>Addgene plasmid #158265 | pLKO_NWS.VSVg.C_NGFR | addgene full sequence | sequence record 328061 | Addgene NGS Result
TCGACGGTATCGATCACGAGACTAGTATCGAGCGGCCGCCCCCTTCACCGAGGGCCTATTTCCCATGATT
CCTTCATATTTGCATATACGATACAAGGCTGTTAGAGAGATAATTGGAATTAATTTGACTGTAAACACAA
AGATATTAGTACAAAATACGTGACGTAGAAAGTAATAATTTCTTGGGTAGTTTGCAGTTTTAAAATTATG
TTTTAAAATGGACTATCATATGCTTACCGTAACTTGAAAGTATTTCGATTTCTTGGCTTTATATATCTTG
TGGAAAGGACGAAACACCGGGTCTTCGAGAAGACCTGTTTTAGAGCTAGAAATAGCAAGTTAAAATAAGG
CTAGTCCGTTATCAACTTGAAAAAGTGGCACCGAGTCGGTGCTTTTTTTAATTCTCGACCTCGAGACAAA
TGGCAGTATTCATCCACAATTTTAAAAGAAAAGGGGGGATTGGGGGGTACAGTGCAGGGGAAAGAATAGT
AGACATAATAGCAACAGACATACAAACTAAAGAATTACAAAAACAAATTACAAAAATTCAAAATTTTCGG
GTTTATTACAGGGACAGCAGAGATCCACTTTGGCCGCGGCTCGAGGCGATAAGCTTTGCAAAGATGGATA
AAGTTTTAAACAGAGAGGAATCTTTGCAGCTAATGGACCTTCTAGGTCTTGAAAGGAGTGGGAATTGGCT
CCGGTGCCCGTCAGTGGGCAGAGCGCACATCGCCCACAGTCCCCGAGAAGTTGGGGGGAGGGGTCGGCAA
TTGAACCGGTGCCTAGAGAAGGTGGCGCGGGGTAAACTGGGAAAGTGATGTCGTGTACTGGCTCCGCCTT
TTTCCCGAGGGTGGGGGAGAACCGTATATAAGTGCAGTAGTCGCCGTGAACGTTCTTTTTCGCAACGGGT
TTGCCGCCAGAACACAGGTAAGTGCCGTGTGTGGTTCCCGCGGGCCTGGCCTCTTTACGGGTTATGGCCC
TTGCGTGCCTTGAATTACTTCCACCTGGCTGCAGTACGTGATTCTTGATCCCGAGCTTCGGGTTGGAAGT
GGGTGGGAGAGTTCGAGGCCTTGCGCTTAAGGAGCCCCTTCGCCTCGTGCTTGAGTTGAGGCCTGGCCTG
GGCGCTGGGGCCGCCGCGTGCGAATCTGGTGGCACCTTCGCGCCTGTCTCGCTGCTTTCGATAAGTCTCT
AGCCATTTAAAATTTTTGATGACCTGCTGCGACGCTTTTTTTCTGGCAAGATAGTCTTGTAAATGCGGGC
CAAGATCTGCACACTGGTATTTCGGTTTTTGGGGCCGCGGGCGGCGACGGGGCCCGTGCGTCCCAGCGCA
CATGTTCGGCGAGGCGGGGCCTGCGAGCGCGGCCACCGAGAATCGGACGGGGGTAGTCTCAAGCTGGCCG
GCCTGCTCTGGTGCCTGGCCTCGCGCCGCCGTGTATCGCCCCGCCCTGGGCGGCAAGGCTGGCCCGGTCG
GCACCAGTTGCGTGAGCGGAAAGATGGCCGCTTCCCGGCCCTGCTGCAGGGAGCTCAAAATGGAGGACGC
GGCGCTCGGGAGAGCGGGCGGGTGAGTCACCCACACAAAGGAAAAGGGCCTTTCCGTCCTCAGCCGTCGC
TTCATGTGACTCCACGGAGTACCGGGCGCCGTCCAGGCACCTCGATTAGTTCTCGAGCTTTTGGAGTACG
TCGTCTTTAGGTTGGGGGGAGGGGTTTTATGCGATGGAGTTTCCCCACACTGAGTGGGTGGAGACTGAAG
TTAGGCCAGCTTGGCACTTGATGTAATTCTCCTTGGAATTTGCCCTTTTTGAGTTTGGATCTTGGTTCAT
TCTCAAGCCTCAGACAGTGGTTCAAAGTTTTTTTCTTCCATTTCAGGTGTCGTGAGGAATTCTGCAGTCG
ATCGACGGTACCGCGGGCCCGGGATCCACGGTCGCCACCATGGGGGCAGGTGCCACCGGCCGCGCCATGG
ACGGGCCGCGCCTGCTGCTGTTGCTGCTTCTGGGGGTGTCCCTTGGAGGTGCCAAGGAGGCATGCAACTG
GTCCCACCCCCAATTCGAGAAAGGAGGAGGCGGGGGAGGGTATACAGATATCGAAATGAATAGACTCGGA
AAGGGAGGAGGCGGGGGAGGGGAGGACCAGGTGGACCCCAGGCTGATCGACGGCAAGCCCACAGGCCTGT
ACACACACAGCGGTGAGTGCTGCAAAGCCTGCAACCTGGGCGAGGGTGTGGCCCAGCCTTGTGGAGCCAA
CCAGACCGTGTGTGAGCCCTGCCTGGACAGCGTGACGTTCTCCGACGTGGTGAGCGCGACCGAGCCGTGC
AAGCCGTGCACCGAGTGCGTGGGGCTCCAGAGCATGTCGGCGCCGTGCGTGGAGGCCGACGACGCCGTGT
GCCGCTGCGCCTACGGCTACTACCAGGATGAGACGACTGGGCGCTGCGAGGCGTGCCGCGTGTGCGAGGC
GGGCTCGGGCCTCGTGTTCTCCTGCCAGGACAAGCAGAACACCGTGTGCGAGGAGTGCCCCGACGGCACG
TATTCCGACGAGGCCAACCACGTGGACCCGTGCCTGCCCTGCACCGTGTGCGAGGACACCGAGCGCCAGC
TCCGCGAGTGCACACGCTGGGCCGACGCCGAGTGCGAGGAGATCCCTGGCCGTTGGATTACACGGTCCAC
ACCCCCAGAGGGCTCGGACAGCACAGCCCCCAGCACCCAGGAGCCTGAGGCACCTCCAGAACAAGACCTC
ATAGCCAGCACGGTGGCAGGTGTGGTGACCACAGTGATGGGCAGCTCCCAGCCCGTGGTGACCCGAGGCA
CCACCGACAACCTCATCCCTGTCTATTGCTCCATCCTGGCTGCTGTGGTTGTGGGCCTTGTGGCCTACAT
AGCCTTCAAGAGGTGGAACAGGGGTATCCTCTAGAGCGGCCGCGTCGACAATCAACCTCTGGATTACAAA
ATTTGTGAAAGATTGACTGGTATTCTTAACTATGTTGCTCCTTTTACGCTATGTGGATACGCTGCTTTAA
TGCCTTTGTATCATGCTATTGCTTCCCGTATGGCTTTCATTTTCTCCTCCTTGTATAAATCCTGGTTGCT
GTCTCTTTATGAGGAGTTGTGGCCCGTTGTCAGGCAACGTGGCGTGGTGTGCACTGTGTTTGCTGACGCA
ACCCCCACTGGTTGGGGCATTGCCACCACCTGTCAGCTCCTTTCCGGGACTTTCGCTTTCCCCCTCCCTA
TTGCCACGGCGGAACTCATCGCCGCCTGCCTTGCCCGCTGCTGGACAGGGGCTCGGCTGTTGGGCACTGA
CAATTCCGTGGTGTTGTCGGGGAAGCTGACGTCCTTTCCATGGCTGCTCGCCTGTGTTGCCACCTGGATT
CTGCGCGGGACGTCCTTCTGCTACGTCCCTTCGGCCCTCAATCCAGCGGACCTTCCTTCCCGCGGCCTGC
TGCCGGCTCTGCGGCCTCTTCCGCATCTTCGCCTTCGCCCTCAGACGAGTCGGATCTCCCTTTGGGCCGC
CTCCCCGCCTGGGTACCTTTAAGACCAATGACTTACAAGGCAGCTGTAGATCTTAGCCACTTTTTAAAAG
AAAAGGGGGGACTGGAAGGGCTAATTCACTCCCAACGAAGATAAGATCTGCTTTTTGCTTGTACTGGGTC
TCTCTGGTTAGACCAGATCTGAGCCTGGGAGCTCTCTGGCTAACTAGGGAACCCACTGCTTAAGCCTCAA
TAAAGCTTGCCTTGAGTGCTTCAAGTAGTGTGTGCCCGTCTGTTGTGTGACTCTGGTAACTAGAGATCCC
TCAGACCCTTTTAGTCAGTGTGGAAAATCTCTAGCAGTAGTAGTTCATGTCATCTTATTATTCAGTATTT
ATAACTTGCAAAGAAATGAATATCAGAGAGTGAGAGGAACTTGTTTATTGCAGCTTATAATGGTTACAAA
TAAAGCAATAGCATCACAAATTTCACAAATAAAGCATTTTTTTCACTGCATTCTAGTTGTGGTTTGTCCA
AACTCATCAATGTATCTTATCATGTCTGGCTCTAGCTATCCCGCCCCTAACTCCGCCCATCCCGCCCCTA
ACTCCGCCCAGTTCCGCCCATTCTCCGCCCCATGGCTGACTAATTTTTTTTATTTATGCAGAGGCCGAGG
CCGCCTCGGCCTCTGAGCTATTCCAGAAGTAGTGAGGAGGCTTTTTTGGAGGCCTAGGGACGTACCCAAT
TCGCCCTATAGTGAGTCGTATTACGCGCGCTCACTGGCCGTCGTTTTACAACGTCGTGACTGGGAAAACC
CTGGCGTTACCCAACTTAATCGCCTTGCAGCACATCCCCCTTTCGCCAGCTGGCGTAATAGCGAAGAGGC
CCGCACCGATCGCCCTTCCCAACAGTTGCGCAGCCTGAATGGCGAATGGG
[124 nt withheld, positions 4391-4514]
C
[91 nt withheld, positions 4516-4606]
A
[49 nt withheld, positions 4608-4656]
CCTTTGACGTTGGAGTCCACGTTCTTT
[37 nt withheld, positions 4684-4720]
ACCCTATCTCGGTCTATTCTTTTGATTTATAAGGGATTTTGCCGATTTCGGCCTATTGGTTAAAAAATGA
GCTGATTTAACAAAAATTTAACGCGAATTTTAACAAAATATTAACGCTTACAATTTAGGTGGCACTTTTC
GGGGAAATGTGCGCGGAACCCCTATTTGTTTATTTTTCTAAATACATTCAAATATGTATCCGCTCATGAG
ACAATAACCCTGATAAATGCTTCAATAATATTGAAAAAGGAAGAGTATGAGTATTCAACATTTCCGTGTC
GCCCTTATTCCCTTTTTTGCGGCATTTTGCCTTCCTGTTTTTGCTCACCCAGAAACGCTGGTGAAAGTAA
AAGATGCTGAAGATCAGTTGGGTGCACGAGTGGGTTACATCGAACTGGATCTCAACAGCGGTAAGATCCT
TGAGAGTTTTCGCCCCGAAGAACGTTTTCCAATGATGAGCACTTTTAAAGTTCTGCTATGTGGCGCGGTA
TTATCCCGTATTGACGCCGGGCAAGAGCAACTCGGTCGCCGCATACACTATTCTCAGAATGACTTGGTTG
AGTACTCACCAGTCACAGAAAAGCATCTTACGGATGGCATGACAGTAAGAGAATTATGCAGTGCTGCCAT
AACCATGAGTGATAACACTGCGGCCAACTTACTTCTGACAACGATCGGAGGACCGAAGGAGCTAACCGCT
TTTTTGCACAACATGGGGGATCATGTAACTCGCCTTGATCGTTGGGAACCGGAGCTGAATGAAGCCATAC
CAAACGACGAGCGTGACACCACGATGCCTGTAGCAATGGCAACAACGTTGCGCAAACTATTAACTGGCGA
ACTACTTACTCTAGCTTCCCGGCAACAATTAATAGACTGGATGGAGGCGGATAAAGTTGCAGGACCACTT
CTGCGCTCGGCCCTTCCGGCTGGCTGGTTTATTGCTGATAAATCTGGAGCCGGTGAGCGTGGGTCTCGCG
GTATCATTGCAGCACTGGGGCCAGATGGTAAGCCCTCCCGTATCGTAGTTATCTACACGACGGGGAGTCA
GGCAACTATGGATGAACGAAATAGACAGATCGCTGAGATAGGTGCCTCACTGATTAAGCATTGGTAACTG
TCAGACCAAGTTTACTCATATATACTTTAGATTGATTTAAAACTTCATTTTTAATTTAAAAGGATCTAGG
TGAAGATCCTTTTTGATAATCTCATGACCAAAATCCCTTAACGTGAGTTTTCGTTCCACTGAGCGTCAGA
CCCCGTAGAAAAGATCAAAGGATCTTCTTGAGATCCTTTTTTTCTGCGCGTAATCTGCTGCTTGCAAACA
AAAAAACCACCGCTACCAGCGGTGGTTTGTTTGCCGGATCAAGAGCTACCAACTCTTTTTCCGAAGGTAA
CTGGCTTCAGCAGAGCGCAGATACCAAATACTGTTCTTCTAGTGTAGCCGTAGTTAGGCCACCACTTCAA
GAACTCTGTAGCACCGCCTACATACCTCGCTCTGCTAATCCTGTTACCAGTGGCTGCTGCCAGTGGCGAT
AAGTCGTGTCTTACCGGGTTGGACTCAAGACGATAGTTACCGGATAAGGCGCAGCGGTCGGGCTGAACGG
GGGGTTCGTGCACACAGCCCAGCTTGGAGCGAACGACCTACACCGAACTGAGATACCTACAGCGTGAGCT
ATGAGAAAGCGCCACGCTTCCCGAAGGGAGAAAGGCGGACAGGTATCCGGTAAGCGGCAGGGTCGGAACA
GGAGAGCGCACGAGGGAGCTTCCAGGGGGAAACGCCTGGTATCTTTATAGTCCTGTCGGGTTTCGCCACC
TCTGACTTGAGCGTCGATTTTTGTGATGCTCGTCAGGGGGGCGGAGCCTATGGAAAAACGCCAGCAACGC
GGCCTTTTTACGGTTCCTGGCCTTTTGCTGGCCTTTTGCTCACATGTTCTTTCCTGCGTTATCCCCTGAT
TCTGTGGATAACCGTATTACCGCCTTTGAGTGAGCTGATACCGCTCGCCGCAGCCGAACGACCGAGCGCA
GCGAGTCAGTGAGCGAGGAAGCGGAAGAGCGCCCAATACGCAAACCGCCTCTCCCCGCGCGTTGGCCGAT
TCATTAATGCAGCTGGCACGACAGGTTTCCCGACTGGAAAGCGGGCAGTGAGCGCAACGCAATTAATGTG
AGTTAGCTCACTCATTAGGCACCCCAGGCTTTACACTTTATGCTTCCGGCTCGTATGTTGTGTGGAATTG
TGAGCGGATAACAATTTCACACAGGAAACAGCTATGACCATGATTACGCCAAGCGCGCAATTAACCCTCA
CTAAAGGGAACAAAAGCTGGAGCTGCAAGCTTAATGTAGTCTTATGCAATACTCTTGTAGTCTTGCAACA
TGGTAACGATGAGTTAGCAACATGCCTTACAAGGAGAGAAAAAGCACCGTGCATGGCGATTGGTGGAAGT
AAGGTGGTACGATCGTGCCTTATTAGGAAGGCAACAGACGGGTCTGACATGGATTGGACGAACCACTGAA
TTGCCGCATTGCAGAGATATTGTATTTAAGTGCCTAGCTCGATACATAAACGGGTCTCTCTGGTTAGACC
AGATCTGAGCCTGGGAGCTCTCTGGCTAACTAGGGAACCCACTGCTTAAGCCTCAATAAAGCTTGCCTTG
AGTGCTTCAAGTAGTGTGTGCCCGTCTGTTGTGTGACTCTGGTAACTAGAGATCCCTCAGACCCTTTTAG
TCAGTGTGGAAAATCTCTAGCAGTGGCGCCCGAACAGGGACTTGAAAGCGAAAGGGAAACCAGAGGAGCT
CTCTCGACGCAGGACTCGGCTTGCTGAAGCGCGCACGGCAAGAGGCGAGGGGCGGCGACTGGTGAGTACG
CCAAAAATTTTGACTAGCGGAGGCTAGAAGGAGAGAGATGGGTGCGAGAGCGTCAGTATTAAGCGGGGGA
GAATTAGATCGCGATGGGAAAAAATTCGGTTAAGGCCAGGGGGAAAGAAAAAATATAAATTAAAACATAT
AGTATGGGCAAGCAGGGAGCTAGAACGATTCGCAGTTAATCCTGGCCTGTTAGAAACATCAGAAGGCTGT
AGACAAATACTGGGACAGCTACAACCATCCCTTCAGACAGGATCAGAAGAACTTAGATCATTATATAATA
CAGTAGCAACCCTCTATTGTGTGCATCAAAGGATAGAGATAAAAGACACCAAGGAAGCTTTAGACAAGAT
AGAGGAAGAGCAAAACAAAAGTAAGACCACCGCACAGCAAGCGGCCGCTGATCTTCAGACCTGGAGGAGG
AGATATGAGGGACAATTGGAGAAGTGAATTATATAAATATAAAGTAGTAAAAATTGAACCATTAGGAGTA
GCACCCACCAAGGCAAAGAGAAGAGTGGTGCAGAGAGAAAAAAGAGCAGTGGGAATAGGAGCTTTGTTCC
TTGGGTTCTTGGGAGCAGCAGGAAGCACTATGGGCGCAGCGTCAATGACGCTGACGGTACAGGCCAGACA
ATTATTGTCTGGTATAGTGCAGCAGCAGAACAATTTGCTGAGGGCTATTGAGGCGCAACAGCATCTGTTG
CAACTCACAGTCTGGGGCATCAAGCAGCTCCAGGCAAGAATCCTGGCTGTGGAAAGATACCTAAAGGATC
AACAGCTCCTGGGGATTTGGGGTTGCTCTGGAAAACTCATTTGCACCACTGCTGTGCCTTGGAATGCTAG
TTGGAGTAATAAATCTCTGGAACAGATTTGGAATCACACGACCTGGATGGAGTGGGACAGAGAAATTAAC
AATTACACAAGCTTAATACACTCCTTAATTGAAGAATCGCAAAACCAGCAAGAAAAGAATGAACAAGAAT
TATTGGAATTAGATAAATGGGCAAGTTTGTGGAATTGGTTTAACATAACAAATTGGCTGTGGTATATAAA
ATTATTCATAATGATAGTAGGAGGCTTGGTAGGTTTAAGAATAGTTTTTGCTGTACTTTCTATAGTGAAT
AGAGTTAGGCAGGGATATTCACCATTATCGTTTCAGACCCACCTCCCAACCCCGAGGGGACCCGACAGGC
CCGAAGGAATAGAAGAAGAAGGTGGAGAGAGAGACAGAGACAGATCCATTCGATTAGTGAACGGATC
