>Addgene plasmid #158265 | pLKO_NWS.VSVg.C_NGFR | depositor partial sequence | sequence record 305399 | Tagged NGFR
ATGGGGGCAGGTGCCACCGGCCGCGCCATGGACGGGCCGCGCCTGCTGCTGTTGCTGCTTCTGGGGGTGT
CCCTTGGAGGTGCCAAGGAGGCATGCAACTGGTCCCACCCCCAATTCGAGAAAGGAGGAGGCGGGGGAGG
GTATACAGATATCGAAATGAATAGACTCGGAAAGGGAGGAGGCGGGGGAGGGGAGGACCAGGTGGACCCC
AGGCTGATCGACGGCAAGCCCACAGGCCTGTACACACACAGCGGTGAGTGCTGCAAAGCCTGCAACCTGG
GCGAGGGTGTGGCCCAGCCTTGTGGAGCCAACCAGACCGTGTGTGAGCCCTGCCTGGACAGCGTGACGTT
CTCCGACGTGGTGAGCGCGACCGAGCCGTGCAAGCCGTGCACCGAGTGCGTGGGGCTCCAGAGCATGTCG
GCGCCGTGCGTGGAGGCCGACGACGCCGTGTGCCGCTGCGCCTACGGCTACTACCAGGATGAGACGACTG
GGCGCTGCGAGGCGTGCCGCGTGTGCGAGGCGGGCTCGGGCCTCGTGTTCTCCTGCCAGGACAAGCAGAA
CACCGTGTGCGAGGAGTGCCCCGACGGCACGTATTCCGACGAGGCCAACCACGTGGACCCGTGCCTGCCC
TGCACCGTGTGCGAGGACACCGAGCGCCAGCTCCGCGAGTGCACACGCTGGGCCGACGCCGAGTGCGAGG
AGATCCCTGGCCGTTGGATTACACGGTCCACACCCCCAGAGGGCTCGGACAGCACAGCCCCCAGCACCCA
GGAGCCTGAGGCACCTCCAGAACAAGACCTCATAGCCAGCACGGTGGCAGGTGTGGTGACCACAGTGATG
GGCAGCTCCCAGCCCGTGGTGACCCGAGGCACCACCGACAACCTCATCCCTGTCTATTGCTCCATCCTGG
CTGCTGTGGTTGTGGGCCTTGTGGCCTACATAGCCTTCAAGAGGTGGAACAGGGGTATCCTCTAG
